>Addgene plasmid #194904 | pSL1423 | addgene full sequence | sequence record 382850 | Addgene NGS Result
AAGCTGCGGCCGCTCTCGAGACTAGTATGAAAGATAACACGGTTCCCTTAAAATTGATAGCCCTTCTTGC
CAATGGTGAGTTTCATTCCGGGGAACAACTTGGCGAAACTCTGGGAATGAGCAGGGCAGCGATTAACAAG
CATATCCAAACCTTGAGAGACTGGGGAGTAGATGTGTTCACCGTGCCTGGTAAAGGTTATTCTTTGCCGG
AACCTATCCCTCTATTAAATGCGAAACAGATACTAGGACAACTGGACGGTGGTAGTGTTGCCGTATTGCC
GGTTGTTGACTCAACCAATCAATACTTGCTGGACAGAATTGGCGAACTTAAAAGCGGTGATGCGTGTATT
GCAGAATATCAGCAAGCAGGGAGAGGCTCAAGAGGTAGGAAATGGTTTTCACCTTTTGGCGCCAATCTTT
ACTTAAGTATGTTCTGGCGTTTGAAGAGAGGACCTGCGGCTATTGGTTTAGGTCCCGTTATCGGGATAGT
TATGGCTGAAGCGCTACGTAAACTTGGGGCCGACAAGGTCAGAGTGAAGTGGCCTAATGATCTATACTTG
CAAGATAGAAAGCTGGCGGGTATCCTGGTGGAACTAGCGGGAATCACAGGGGACGCTGCCCAAATAGTAA
TCGGTGCTGGTATAAATGTCGCAATGCGTAGAGTCGAGGAATCAGTGGTGAACCAGGGCTGGATCACGTT
GCAAGAGGCGGGCATAAACCTGGACCGTAACACCCTTGCAGCGACCCTAATAAGAGAACTACGTGCTGCA
TTGGAGCTTTTTGAGCAGGAGGGCCTGGCTCCGTACCTACCCAGGTGGGAGAAATTAGACAATTTCATAA
ACCGTCCAGTCAAACTAATAATTGGAGATAAGGAGATTTTCGGTATTTCTCGTGGGATAGACAAGCAGGG
AGCGTTGTTATTAGAACAGGATGGTGTCATTAAACCTTGGATGGGCGGTGAAATTAGTCTTCGTAGTGCC
GAAAAGTCTAGTAGTAAAGGAGAAGAACTTTTCACTGGAGTTGTCCCAATTCTTGTTGAATTAGATGGTG
ATGTTAATGGGCACAAATTTTCTGTCAGTGGAGAGGGTGAAGGTGATGCAACATACGGAAAACTTACCCT
TAAATTTATTTGCACTACTGGAAAACTACCTGTTCCATGGCCAACACTTGTCACTACTTTCGCGTATGGT
CTTCAATGCTTTGCGAGATACCCAGATCATATGAAACAGCATGACTTTTTCAAGAGTGCCATGCCCGAAG
GTTATGTACAGGAAAGAACTATATTTTTCAAAGATGACGGGAACTACAAGACACGTGCTGAAGTCAAGTT
TGAAGGTGATACCCTTGTTAATAGAATCGAGTTAAAAGGTATTGATTTTAAAGAAGATGGAAACATTCTT
GGACACAAATTGGAATACAACTATAACTCACACAATGTATACATCATGGCAGACAAACAAAAGAATGGAA
TCAAAGTTAACTTCAAAATTAGACACAACATTGAAGATGGAAGCGTTCAACTAGCAGACCATTATCAACA
AAATACTCCAATTGGCGATGGCCCTGTCCTTTTACCAGACAACCATTACCTGTCCACACAATCTGCCCTT
TCGAAAGATCCCAACGAAAAGAGAGACCACATGGTCCTTCTTGAGTTTGTAACAGCTGCTGGGATTACAC
ATGGCATGGATGAGCTCTACAAAGTCGACGGAGAAGGAAGAGGAAGTTTATTAACATGTGGAGATGTAGA
AGAAAATCCAGGACCAATGATTGAACAAGATGGATTGCACGCAGGTTCTCCGGCCGCTTGGGTGGAGAGG
CTATTCGGCTATGACTGGGCACAACAGACAATCGGCTGCTCTGATGCCGCCGTGTTCCGGCTGTCAGCGC
AGGGGCGCCCGGTTCTTTTTGTCAAGACCGACCTGTCCGGTGCCCTGAATGAACTGCAGGACGAGGCAGC
GCGGCTATCGTGGCTGGCCACGACGGGCGTTCCTTGCGCAGCTGTGCTCGACGTTGTCACTGAAGCGGGA
AGGGACTGGCTGCTATTGGGCGAAGTGCCGGGGCAGGATCTCCTGTCATCTCACCTTGCTCCTGCCGAGA
AAGTATCCATCATGGCTGATGCAATGCGGCGGCTGCATACGCTTGATCCGGCTACCTGCCCATTCGACCA
CCAAGCGAAACATCGCATCGAGCGAGCACGTACTCGGATGGAAGCCGGTCTTGTCGATCAGGATGATCTG
GACGAAGAGCATCAGGGGCTCGCGCCAGCCGAACTGTTCGCCAGGCTCAAGGCGCGCATGCCCGACGGCG
AGGATCTCGTCGTGACCCATGGCGATGCCTGCTTGCCGAATATCATGGTGGAAAATGGCCGCTTTTCTGG
ATTCATCGACTGTGGCCGGCTGGGTGTGGCGGACCGCTATCAGGACATAGCGTTGGCTACCCGTGATATT
GCTGAAGAGCTTGGCGGCGAATGGGCTGACCGCTTCCTCGTGCTTTACGGTATCGCCGCTCCCGATTCGC
AGCGCATCGCCTTCTATCGCCTTCTTGACGAGTTCTTCTAACTCGAGGGATATGGCAGCTTAATGTTCGT
TTTTCTTATTTATATATTTATACCAATTGATTGTATTTATAACTGTAAAAATGTGTATGTTGTGTGCATA
TTTTTTTTTGTGCATGCACATGCATGTAAATAGCTAAAATTATGAACATTTTATTTTTTGTTCAGAAAAA
AAAAACTTTACACACATAAAATGGCTAGTATGAATAGCCATATTTTATATAAATTAAATCCTATGAATTT
ATGACCATATTAAAAATTTAGATATTTATGGAACATAATATGTTTGAAACAATAAGACAAAATTATTATT
ATTATTATTATTTTTACTGTTATAATTATGTTGTCTCTTCAATGATTCATAAATAGTTGGACTTGATTTT
TAAAATGTTTATAATATGATTAGCATAGTTAAATAAAAAAAGTTGAAAAATTAAAAAAAAACATATAAAC
ACAAATGATGTTTTTTCCTTCAATTTCGATATCAATTTATAGAAACAAAATATATACTTGTATAATTTTA
TTTTTTTATATAAATCATTACATATATAATGGTGCATGATAAAAGAAAAAAATAATATTTATAAAAAAAA
AGAAAAATAAAACAAAAAAAGAAAAAAAAAAAAAAAAAAATAAAAAAATAAATAATATAATTTATAATTA
TATATTCTTGTCACAATAAAAATATATATATATATATATATATTTATAATATGTATATTTTAAACTAGAA
AAGGAATAACTAATATTTTATTTATTATCATTCAAGATTTATATTTTATAATAATAAATACCTAATAGAA
ATATATCAGGATCCATGCATGGTTCGCTAAACTGCATCGTTGCTGTGTCCCAGAACATGGGCATCGGCAA
GAACGGGGACTACCCCTGGCCACCGCTCAGGAACGAATTTAGATATTTCCAGAGAATGACCACAACCTCT
TCAGTAGAAGGTAAACAGAATCTGGTGATTATGGGTAAGAAGACCTGGTTCTCCATTCCTGAGAAGAATC
GACCTTTAAAGGGTAGAATTAATTTAGTTCTCAGCAGAGAACTCAAGGAACCTCCACAAGGAGCTCATTT
TCTTTCCAGAAGTCTAGATGATGCCTTAAAACTTACTGAACAACCAGAATTAGCAAATAAAGTAGACATG
GTCTGGATAGTTGGTGGCAGTTCTGTTTATAAGGAAGCCATGAATCACCCAGGCCATCTTAAACTATTTG
TGACAAGGATCATGCAAGACTTTGAAAGTGACACGTTTTTTCCAGAAATTGATTTGGAGAAATATAAACT
TCTGCCAGAATACCCAGGTGTTCTCTCTGATGTCCAGGAGGAGAAAGGCATTAAGTACAAATTTGAAGTA
TATGAGAAGAATGATTAAGCTTATTTAATAATAGATTAAAAATATTATAAAAATAAAAACATAAACACAG
AAATTACAAAAAAAATACATATGAATTTTTTTTTGTAATCTTCCTTATAAATATAGAATAATGAATCATA
TAAAACATATCATTATTCATTTATTTACATTTAAAATTATTGTTTCAGTATCTTTAATTTATTATGTATA
TATAAAAATAACTTACAATTTTATTAATAAGCAATATATGTTTATTAATTCATGTTTTGTAATTTATGGG
ATAGCGATTTTTTTTACTGTCTGTATTTTTCTTTTTTAATTATGTTTTAATTGTATTTTATTTTTATTAT
TGTTCTTTTTATAGTATTATTTTAAAACAAAATGTATTTTCTAAGAACTTATAATAATAATAAATATAAA
TTTTAATAAAAATTATATTTATCTTTTACAATATGAACATAAAGTACAACATTAATATATAGCTTTTAAT
ATTTTTATTCCTAATCATGTAAATCTTAAATTTTTCTTTTTAAACATATGTTAAATATTTATTTCTCATT
ATATATAAGAACATATTTATTAAATCTAGAATTCGCCCTATAGTGAGTCGTATTACAATTCACTGGCCGT
CGTTTTACAACGTCGTGACTGGGAAAACCCTGGCGTTACCCAACTTAATCGCCTTGCAGCACATCCCCCT
TTCGCCAGCTGGCGTAATAGCGAAGAGGCCCGCACCGATCGCCCTTCCCAACAGTTGCGCAGCCTGAATG
GCGAATGGCGCCTGATGCGGTATTTTCTCCTTACGCATCTGTGCGGTATTTCACACCGCATATGGTGCAC
TCTCAGTACAATCTGCTCTGATGCCGCATAGTTAAGCCAGCCCCGACACCCGCCAACACCCGCTGACGCG
CCCTGACGGGCTTGTCTGCTCCCGGCATCCGCTTACAGACAAGCTGTGACCGTCTCCGGGAGCTGCATGT
GTCAGAGGTTTTCACCGTCATCACCGAAACGCGCGAGACGAAAGGGCCTCGTGATACGCCTATTTTTATA
GGTTAATGTCATGATAATAATGGTTTCTTAGACGTCAGGTGGCACTTTTCGGGGAAATGTGCGCGGAACC
CCTATTTGTTTATTTTTCTAAATACATTCAAATATGTATCCGCTCATGAGACAATAACCCTGATAAATGC
TTCAATAATATTGAAAAAGGAAGAGTATGAGTATTCAACATTTCCGTGTCGCCCTTATTCCCTTTTTTGC
GGCATTTTGCCTTCCTGTTTTTGCTCACCCAGAAACGCTGGTGAAAGTAAAAGATGCTGAAGATCAGTTG
GGTGCACGAGTGGGTTACATCGAACTGGATCTCAACAGCGGTAAGATCCTTGAGAGTTTTCGCCCCGAAG
AACGTTTTCCAATGATGAGCACTTTTAAAGTTCTGCTATGTGGCGCGGTATTATCCCGTATTGACGCCGG
GCAAGAGCAACTCGGTCGCCGCATACACTATTCTCAGAATGACTTGGTTGAGTACTCACCAGTCACAGAA
AAGCATCTTACGGATGGCATGACAGTAAGAGAATTATGCAGTGCTGCCATAACCATGAGTGATAACACTG
CGGCCAACTTACTTCTGACAACGATCGGAGGACCGAAGGAGCTAACCGCTTTTTTGCACAACATGGGGGA
TCATGTAACTCGCCTTGATCGTTGGGAACCGGAGCTGAATGAAGCCATACCAAACGACGAGCGTGACACC
ACGATGCCTGTAGCAATGGCAACAACGTTGCGCAAACTATTAACTGGCGAACTACTTACTCTAGCTTCCC
GGCAACAATTAATAGACTGGATGGAGGCGGATAAAGTTGCAGGACCACTTCTGCGCTCGGCCCTTCCGGC
TGGCTGGTTTATTGCTGATAAATCTGGAGCCGGTGAGCGTGGGTCTCGCGGTATCATTGCAGCACTGGGG
CCAGATGGTAAGCCCTCCCGTATCGTAGTTATCTACACGACGGGGAGTCAGGCAACTATGGATGAACGAA
ATAGACAGATCGCTGAGATAGGTGCCTCACTGATTAAGCATTGGTAACTGTCAGACCAAGTTTACTCATA
TATACTTTAGATTGATTTAAAACTTCATTTTTAATTTAAAAGGATCTAGGTGAAGATCCTTTTTGATAAT
CTCATGACCAAAATCCCTTAACGTGAGTTTTCGTTCCACTGAGCGTCAGACCCCGTAGAAAAGATCAAAG
GATCTTCTTGAGATCCTTTTTTTCTGCGCGTAATCTGCTGCTTGCAAACAAAAAAACCACCGCTACCAGC
GGTGGTTTGTTTGCCGGATCAAGAGCTACCAACTCTTTTTCCGAAGGTAACTGGCTTCAGCAGAGCGCAG
ATACCAAATACTGTTCTTCTAGTGTAGCCGTAGTTAGGCCACCACTTCAAGAACTCTGTAGCACCGCCTA
CATACCTCGCTCTGCTAATCCTGTTACCAGTGGCTGCTGCCAGTGGCGATAAGTCGTGTCTTACCGGGTT
GGACTCAAGACGATAGTTACCGGATAAGGCGCAGCGGTCGGGCTGAACGGGGGGTTCGTGCACACAGCCC
AGCTTGGAGCGAACGACCTACACCGAACTGAGATACCTACAGCGTGAGCTATGAGAAAGCGCCACGCTTC
CCGAAGGGAGAAAGGCGGACAGGTATCCGGTAAGCGGCAGGGTCGGAACAGGAGAGCGCACGAGGGAGCT
TCCAGGGGGAAACGCCTGGTATCTTTATAGTCCTGTCGGGTTTCGCCACCTCTGACTTGAGCGTCGATTT
TTGTGATGCTCGTCAGGGGGGCGGAGCCTATGGAAAAACGCCAGCAACGCGGCCTTTTTACGGTTCCTGG
CCTTTTGCTGGCCTTTTGCTCACATGTTCTTTCCTGCGTTATCCCCTGATTCTGTGGATAACCGTATTAC
CGCCTTTGAGTGAGCTGATACCGCTCGCCGCAGCCGAACGACCGAGCGCAGCGAGTCAGTGAGCGAGGAA
GCGGAAGAGCGCCCAATACGCAAACCGCCTCTCCCCGCGCGTTGGCCGATTCATTAATGCAGCTGGCACG
ACAGGTTTCCCGACTGGAAAGCGGGCAGTGAGCGCAACGCAATTAATGTGAGTTAGCTCACTCATTAGGC
ACCCCAGGCTTTACACTTTATGCTTCCGGCTCGTATGTTGTGTGGAATTGTGAGCGGATAACAATTTCAC
ACAGGAAACAGCTATGACCATGATTACGCCAAGCTATTTAGGTGACACTATAGAATACTC
Features (pLannotate 1.2.2; 18 found; start..end, strand, type, name):
     27..986     +  CDS            birA: BIRA_ECOLI - Also known as bioR, dhbB. Experimental evidence at protein level: Swiss-Prot protein existence level 1. Acts both as a biotin--[acetyl-CoA-carboxylase] ligase and a biotin-operon repressor. In the presence of ATP, BirA activates biotin to form the BirA-biotinyl-5'-adenylate (BirA-bio-5'-AMP or holoBirA) complex. HoloBirA can either transfer the biotinyl moiety to the biotin carboxyl carrier protein (BCCP) subunit of acetyl-CoA carboxylase, or bind to the biotin operator site and inhibit transcription of the operon. From Escherichia coli (strain K12).
    993..1703    +  CDS            GFPmut2: GFPmut2 is a basic (constitutively fluorescent) green fluorescent protein published in 1996, derived from Aequorea victoria. It is reported to be a very rapidly-maturing weak dimer.
   1767..2558    +  CDS            neo: KKA2_KLEPN - Also known as kan, nptII. Experimental evidence at protein level: Swiss-Prot protein existence level 1. Resistance to kanamycin, neomycin, paromomycin, ribostamycin, butirosin and gentamicin B. From Klebsiella pneumoniae.
   3164..3186    -  promoter       URA3 promoter (fragment): S. cerevisiae URA3
   3248..3265    +  promoter       LEU2 promoter (fragment): S. cerevisiae LEU2
   3375..3935    +  CDS            DHFR: DYR_HUMAN - Experimental evidence at protein level: Swiss-Prot protein existence level 1. Key enzyme in folate metabolism. Contributes to the de novo mitochondrial thymidylate biosynthesis pathway. Catalyzes an essential reaction for de novo glycine and purine synthesis, and for DNA precursor synthesis. Binds its own mRNA and that of DHFR2. From Homo sapiens (Human).
   4517..4535    -  promoter       T7 promoter: promoter for bacteriophage T7 RNA polymerase
   4538..4695    +  CDS            lacZα (fragment): LacZα fragment of β-galactosidase; lacZ fragment
   4701..4800    -  misc_feature   bom (fragment): basis of mobility region from pBR322
   4902..4937    -  CDS            rop (fragment): Rop protein, which maintains plasmids at low copy number; rop
   5032..5136    +  promoter       AmpR promoter: bla
   5137..5997    +  CDS            AmpR: β-lactamase; bla; confers resistance to ampicillin, carbenicillin, and related antibiotics
   6168..6756    +  rep_origin     ori: high-copy-number ColE1/pMB1/pBR322/pUC origin of replication
   6939..7031    +  CDS            lacI (fragment): lac repressor; lacI; The lac repressor binds to the lac operator to inhibit transcription in E. coli. This inhibition can be relieved by adding lactose or isopropyl-β-D-thiogalactopyranoside (IPTG).
   7044..7065    +  protein_bind   CAP binding site: CAP binding activates transcription in the presence of cAMP. E. coli catabolite activator protein
   7080..7110    +  promoter       lac promoter: promoter for the E. coli lac operon
   7118..7134    +  protein_bind   lac operator: The lac repressor binds to the lac operator to inhibit transcription in E. coli. This inhibition can be relieved by adding lactose or isopropyl-β-D-thiogalactopyranoside (IPTG). lac repressor encoded by lacI
   7176..7194    +  promoter       SP6 promoter: promoter for bacteriophage SP6 RNA polymerase
