>Addgene plasmid #194904 | pSL1423 | depositor full sequence | sequence record 384302 | pSL1423 sequence 7666 bps
GCGGCCGCTCTCGAGACTAGTATGAAAGATAACACGGTTCCCTTAAAATTGATAGCCCTTCTTGCCAATG
GTGAGTTTCATTCCGGGGAACAACTTGGCGAAACTCTGGGAATGAGCAGGGCAGCGATTAACAAGCATAT
CCAAACCTTGAGAGACTGGGGAGTAGATGTGTTCACCGTGCCTGGTAAAGGTTATTCTTTGCCGGAACCT
ATCCCTCTATTAAATGCGAAACAGATACTAGGACAACTGGACGGTGGTAGTGTTGCCGTATTGCCGGTTG
TTGACTCAACCAATCAATACTTGCTGGACAGAATTGGCGAACTTAAAAGCGGTGATGCGTGTATTGCAGA
ATATCAGCAAGCAGGGAGAGGCTCAAGAGGTAGGAAATGGTTTTCACCTTTTGGCGCCAATCTTTACTTA
AGTATGTTCTGGCGTTTGAAGAGAGGACCTGCGGCTATTGGTTTAGGTCCCGTTATCGGGATAGTTATGG
CTGAAGCGCTACGTAAACTTGGGGCCGACAAGGTCAGAGTGAAGTGGCCTAATGATCTATACTTGCAAGA
TAGAAAGCTGGCGGGTATCCTGGTGGAACTAGCGGGAATCACAGGGGACGCTGCCCAAATAGTAATCGGT
GCTGGTATAAATGTCGCAATGCGTAGAGTCGAGGAATCAGTGGTGAACCAGGGCTGGATCACGTTGCAAG
AGGCGGGCATAAACCTGGACCGTAACACCCTTGCAGCGACCCTAATAAGAGAACTACGTGCTGCATTGGA
GCTTTTTGAGCAGGAGGGCCTGGCTCCGTACCTACCCAGGTGGGAGAAATTAGACAATTTCATAAACCGT
CCAGTCAAACTAATAATTGGAGATAAGGAGATTTTCGGTATTTCTCGTGGGATAGACAAGCAGGGAGCGT
TGTTATTAGAACAGGATGGTGTCATTAAACCTTGGATGGGCGGTGAAATTAGTCTTCGTAGTGCCGAAAA
GTCTAGTAGTAAAGGAGAAGAACTTTTCACTGGAGTTGTCCCAATTCTTGTTGAATTAGATGGTGATGTT
AATGGGCACAAATTTTCTGTCAGTGGAGAGGGTGAAGGTGATGCAACATACGGAAAACTTACCCTTAAAT
TTATTTGCACTACTGGAAAACTACCTGTTCCATGGCCAACACTTGTCACTACTTTCGCGTATGGTCTTCA
ATGCTTTGCGAGATACCCAGATCATATGAAACAGCATGACTTTTTCAAGAGTGCCATGCCCGAAGGTTAT
GTACAGGAAAGAACTATATTTTTCAAAGATGACGGGAACTACAAGACACGTGCTGAAGTCAAGTTTGAAG
GTGATACCCTTGTTAATAGAATCGAGTTAAAAGGTATTGATTTTAAAGAAGATGGAAACATTCTTGGACA
CAAATTGGAATACAACTATAACTCACACAATGTATACATCATGGCAGACAAACAAAAGAATGGAATCAAA
GTTAACTTCAAAATTAGACACAACATTGAAGATGGAAGCGTTCAACTAGCAGACCATTATCAACAAAATA
CTCCAATTGGCGATGGCCCTGTCCTTTTACCAGACAACCATTACCTGTCCACACAATCTGCCCTTTCGAA
AGATCCCAACGAAAAGAGAGACCACATGGTCCTTCTTGAGTTTGTAACAGCTGCTGGGATTACACATGGC
ATGGATGAGCTCTACAAAGTCGACGGAGAAGGAAGAGGAAGTTTATTAACATGTGGAGATGTAGAAGAAA
ATCCAGGACCAATGATTGAACAAGATGGATTGCACGCAGGTTCTCCGGCCGCTTGGGTGGAGAGGCTATT
CGGCTATGACTGGGCACAACAGACAATCGGCTGCTCTGATGCCGCCGTGTTCCGGCTGTCAGCGCAGGGG
CGCCCGGTTCTTTTTGTCAAGACCGACCTGTCCGGTGCCCTGAATGAACTGCAGGACGAGGCAGCGCGGC
TATCGTGGCTGGCCACGACGGGCGTTCCTTGCGCAGCTGTGCTCGACGTTGTCACTGAAGCGGGAAGGGA
CTGGCTGCTATTGGGCGAAGTGCCGGGGCAGGATCTCCTGTCATCTCACCTTGCTCCTGCCGAGAAAGTA
TCCATCATGGCTGATGCAATGCGGCGGCTGCATACGCTTGATCCGGCTACCTGCCCATTCGACCACCAAG
CGAAACATCGCATCGAGCGAGCACGTACTCGGATGGAAGCCGGTCTTGTCGATCAGGATGATCTGGACGA
AGAGCATCAGGGGCTCGCGCCAGCCGAACTGTTCGCCAGGCTCAAGGCGCGCATGCCCGACGGCGAGGAT
CTCGTCGTGACCCATGGCGATGCCTGCTTGCCGAATATCATGGTGGAAAATGGCCGCTTTTCTGGATTCA
TCGACTGTGGCCGGCTGGGTGTGGCGGACCGCTATCAGGACATAGCGTTGGCTACCCGTGATATTGCTGA
AGAGCTTGGCGGCGAATGGGCTGACCGCTTCCTCGTGCTTTACGGTATCGCCGCTCCCGATTCGCAGCGC
ATCGCCTTCTATCGCCTTCTTGACGAGTTCTTCTAACTCGAGGGATATGGCAGCTTAATGTTCGTTTTTC
TTATTTATATATTTATACCAATTGATTGTATTTATAACTGTAAAAATGTGTATGTTGTGTGCATATTTTT
TTGTGCATGCACATGCATGTAAATAGCTAAAATTATGAACATTTTATTTTTTGTTCAGAAAAAAAAACTT
TACACACATAAAATGGCTAGTATGAATAGCCATATTTTATATAAATTAAATCCTATGAATTTATGACCAT
ATTAAAAATTTAGATATTTATGGAACATAATATGTTTGAAACAATAAGACAAAATTATTATTATTATTAT
TATTTTTACTGTTATAATTATGTTGTCTCTTCAATGATTCATAAATAGTTGGACTTGATTTTTAAAATGT
TTATAATATGATTAGCATAGTTAAATAAAAAAAGTTGAAAAATTAAAAAAAAACATATAAACACAAATGA
TGTTTTTTCCTTCAATTTCGATATCAATTTATAGAAACAAAATATATACTTGTATAATTTTATTTTTTTA
TATAAATCATTACATATATAATTATACAATATTTTTTCTAAGAGATAATTATATATTAATATATATAAAA
AAAGGTGTTTTTTTTTTTATTTTTATTTTTATTTTATGGTAATATTTTATTTTCCTTATTTTATAAATTA
TATTAGTTTATATGTGATTAATTTTATATATTATCAATTTATATATTTTTAAATGCTTACTTAATTATCT
TTTTTTTTTTTTTTCCTTCTTTTTATATTTATTTAATTTTTGAAAAAATTGATATATATATATATATATA
ATATATATATATATACATGTAGTAGTATTAAACAATGTATAATATATATAAATAATATATTTATATATTT
CATTTCAATTTTAATTTTTTTGTTTTTTTTTTCTTTTTGTCATATTTAAAAAAAATTATATTCATATAAG
TTATGCATTTTTTATAAACATTATTCAATATATGTATAATATAATATATATATATATATTAATGTATTAT
TCCAATGTGCATGATAAAAGAAAAAAATAATATTTATAAAAAAAAGAAAAATAAAACAAAAAAAGAAAAA
AAAAAAAAAAATACAAAAATAAATAATATAATTTATAATTATATATTCTTGTCACAATAAAAATATATAT
ATATATATATATATTTATAATATGTATATTTTAAACTAGAAAAGGAATAACTAATATTTTATTTATTATC
ATTCAAGATTTATATTTTATAATAATAAATACCTAATAGAAATATATCAGGATCCATGCATGGTTCGCTA
AACTGCATCGTTGCTGTGTCCCAGAACATGGGCATCGGCAAGAACGGGGACTACCCCTGGCCACCGCTCA
GGAACGAATTTAGATATTTCCAGAGAATGACCACAACCTCTTCAGTAGAAGGTAAACAGAATCTGGTGAT
TATGGGTAAGAAGACCTGGTTCTCCATTCCTGAGAAGAATCGACCTTTAAAGGGTAGAATTAATTTAGTT
CTCAGCAGAGAACTCAAGGAACCTCCACAAGGAGCTCATTTTCTTTCCAGAAGTCTAGATGATGCCTTAA
AACTTACTGAACAACCAGAATTAGCAAATAAAGTAGACATGGTCTGGATAGTTGGTGGCAGTTCTGTTTA
TAAGGAAGCCATGAATCACCCAGGCCATCTTAAACTATTTGTGACAAGGATCATGCAAGACTTTGAAAGT
GACACGTTTTTTCCAGAAATTGATTTGGAGAAATATAAACTTCTGCCAGAATACCCAGGTGTTCTCTCTG
ATGTCCAGGAGGAGAAAGGCATTAAGTACAAATTTGAAGTATATGAGAAGAATGATTAAGCTTATTTAAT
AATAGATTAAAAATATTATAAAAATAAAAACATAAACACAGAAATTACAAAAAAAATACATATGAATTTT
TTTTTGTAATCTTCCTTATAAATATAGAATAATGAATCATATAAAACATATCATTATTCATTTATTTACA
TTTAAAATTATTGTTTCAGTATCTTTAATTTATTATGTATATATAAAAATAACTTACAATTTTATTAATA
AGCAATATATGTTTATTAATTCATGTTTTGTAATTTATGGGATAGCGATTTTTTTTACTGTCTGTATTTT
TCTTTTTTAATTATGTTTTAATTGTATTTTATTTTTATTATTGTTCTTTTTATAGTATTATTTTAAAACA
AAATGTATTTTCTAAGAACTTATAATAATAATAAATATAAATTTTAATAAAAATTATATTTATCTTTTAC
AATATGAACATAAAGTACAACATTAATATATAGCTTTTAATATTTTTATTCCTAATCATGTAAATCTTAA
ATTTTTCTTTTTAAACATATGTTAAATATTTATTTCTCATTATATATAAGAACATATTTATTAAATCTAG
AATTCGCCCTATAGTGAGTCGTATTACAATTCACTGGCCGTCGTTTTACAACGTCGTGACTGGGAAAACC
CTGGCGTTACCCAACTTAATCGCCTTGCAGCACATCCCCCTTTCGCCAGCTGGCGTAATAGCGAAGAGGC
CCGCACCGATCGCCCTTCCCAACAGTTGCGCAGCCTGAATGGCGAATGGCGCCTGATGCGGTATTTTCTC
CTTACGCATCTGTGCGGTATTTCACACCGCATATGGTGCACTCTCAGTACAATCTGCTCTGATGCCGCAT
AGTTAAGCCAGCCCCGACACCCGCCAACACCCGCTGACGCGCCCTGACGGGCTTGTCTGCTCCCGGCATC
CGCTTACAGACAAGCTGTGACCGTCTCCGGGAGCTGCATGTGTCAGAGGTTTTCACCGTCATCACCGAAA
CGCGCGAGACGAAAGGGCCTCGTGATACGCCTATTTTTATAGGTTAATGTCATGATAATAATGGTTTCTT
AGACGTCAGGTGGCACTTTTCGGGGAAATGTGCGCGGAACCCCTATTTGTTTATTTTTCTAAATACATTC
AAATATGTATCCGCTCATGAGACAATAACCCTGATAAATGCTTCAATAATATTGAAAAAGGAAGAGTATG
AGTATTCAACATTTCCGTGTCGCCCTTATTCCCTTTTTTGCGGCATTTTGCCTTCCTGTTTTTGCTCACC
CAGAAACGCTGGTGAAAGTAAAAGATGCTGAAGATCAGTTGGGTGCACGAGTGGGTTACATCGAACTGGA
TCTCAACAGCGGTAAGATCCTTGAGAGTTTTCGCCCCGAAGAACGTTTTCCAATGATGAGCACTTTTAAA
GTTCTGCTATGTGGCGCGGTATTATCCCGTATTGACGCCGGGCAAGAGCAACTCGGTCGCCGCATACACT
ATTCTCAGAATGACTTGGTTGAGTACTCACCAGTCACAGAAAAGCATCTTACGGATGGCATGACAGTAAG
AGAATTATGCAGTGCTGCCATAACCATGAGTGATAACACTGCGGCCAACTTACTTCTGACAACGATCGGA
GGACCGAAGGAGCTAACCGCTTTTTTGCACAACATGGGGGATCATGTAACTCGCCTTGATCGTTGGGAAC
CGGAGCTGAATGAAGCCATACCAAACGACGAGCGTGACACCACGATGCCTGTAGCAATGGCAACAACGTT
GCGCAAACTATTAACTGGCGAACTACTTACTCTAGCTTCCCGGCAACAATTAATAGACTGGATGGAGGCG
GATAAAGTTGCAGGACCACTTCTGCGCTCGGCCCTTCCGGCTGGCTGGTTTATTGCTGATAAATCTGGAG
CCGGTGAGCGTGGGTCTCGCGGTATCATTGCAGCACTGGGGCCAGATGGTAAGCCCTCCCGTATCGTAGT
TATCTACACGACGGGGAGTCAGGCAACTATGGATGAACGAAATAGACAGATCGCTGAGATAGGTGCCTCA
CTGATTAAGCATTGGTAACTGTCAGACCAAGTTTACTCATATATACTTTAGATTGATTTAAAACTTCATT
TTTAATTTAAAAGGATCTAGGTGAAGATCCTTTTTGATAATCTCATGACCAAAATCCCTTAACGTGAGTT
TTCGTTCCACTGAGCGTCAGACCCCGTAGAAAAGATCAAAGGATCTTCTTGAGATCCTTTTTTTCTGCGC
GTAATCTGCTGCTTGCAAACAAAAAAACCACCGCTACCAGCGGTGGTTTGTTTGCCGGATCAAGAGCTAC
CAACTCTTTTTCCGAAGGTAACTGGCTTCAGCAGAGCGCAGATACCAAATACTGTTCTTCTAGTGTAGCC
GTAGTTAGGCCACCACTTCAAGAACTCTGTAGCACCGCCTACATACCTCGCTCTGCTAATCCTGTTACCA
GTGGCTGCTGCCAGTGGCGATAAGTCGTGTCTTACCGGGTTGGACTCAAGACGATAGTTACCGGATAAGG
CGCAGCGGTCGGGCTGAACGGGGGGTTCGTGCACACAGCCCAGCTTGGAGCGAACGACCTACACCGAACT
GAGATACCTACAGCGTGAGCTATGAGAAAGCGCCACGCTTCCCGAAGGGAGAAAGGCGGACAGGTATCCG
GTAAGCGGCAGGGTCGGAACAGGAGAGCGCACGAGGGAGCTTCCAGGGGGAAACGCCTGGTATCTTTATA
GTCCTGTCGGGTTTCGCCACCTCTGACTTGAGCGTCGATTTTTGTGATGCTCGTCAGGGGGGCGGAGCCT
ATGGAAAAACGCCAGCAACGCGGCCTTTTTACGGTTCCTGGCCTTTTGCTGGCCTTTTGCTCACATGTTC
TTTCCTGCGTTATCCCCTGATTCTGTGGATAACCGTATTACCGCCTTTGAGTGAGCTGATACCGCTCGCC
GCAGCCGAACGACCGAGCGCAGCGAGTCAGTGAGCGAGGAAGCGGAAGAGCGCCCAATACGCAAACCGCC
TCTCCCCGCGCGTTGGCCGATTCATTAATGCAGCTGGCACGACAGGTTTCCCGACTGGAAAGCGGGCAGT
GAGCGCAACGCAATTAATGTGAGTTAGCTCACTCATTAGGCACCCCAGGCTTTACACTTTATGCTTCCGG
CTCGTATGTTGTGTGGAATTGTGAGCGGATAACAATTTCACACAGGAAACAGCTATGACCATGATTACGC
CAAGCTATTTAGGTGACACTATAGAATACTCAAGCT
Features (pLannotate 1.2.2; 21 found; start..end, strand, type, name):
     22..981     +  CDS            birA: BIRA_ECOLI - Also known as bioR, dhbB. Experimental evidence at protein level: Swiss-Prot protein existence level 1. Acts both as a biotin--[acetyl-CoA-carboxylase] ligase and a biotin-operon repressor. In the presence of ATP, BirA activates biotin to form the BirA-biotinyl-5'-adenylate (BirA-bio-5'-AMP or holoBirA) complex. HoloBirA can either transfer the biotinyl moiety to the biotin carboxyl carrier protein (BCCP) subunit of acetyl-CoA carboxylase, or bind to the biotin operator site and inhibit transcription of the operon. From Escherichia coli (strain K12).
    988..1698    +  CDS            GFPmut2: GFPmut2 is a basic (constitutively fluorescent) green fluorescent protein published in 1996, derived from Aequorea victoria. It is reported to be a very rapidly-maturing weak dimer.
   1762..2553    +  CDS            neo: KKA2_KLEPN - Also known as kan, nptII. Experimental evidence at protein level: Swiss-Prot protein existence level 1. Resistance to kanamycin, neomycin, paromomycin, ribostamycin, butirosin and gentamicin B. From Klebsiella pneumoniae.
   3148..3164    -  promoter       CeU6 promoter (fragment): promoter for the C. elegans R07E5.16 U6 snRNA gene (Dickinson et al., 2013)
   3339..3359    -  promoter       LEU2 promoter (fragment): S. cerevisiae LEU2
   3543..3560    -  promoter       LEU2 promoter (fragment): S. cerevisiae LEU2
   3628..3650    -  promoter       URA3 promoter (fragment): S. cerevisiae URA3
   3701..3718    -  promoter       LEU2 promoter (fragment): S. cerevisiae LEU2
   3836..4396    +  CDS            DHFR: DYR_HUMAN - Experimental evidence at protein level: Swiss-Prot protein existence level 1. Key enzyme in folate metabolism. Contributes to the de novo mitochondrial thymidylate biosynthesis pathway. Catalyzes an essential reaction for de novo glycine and purine synthesis, and for DNA precursor synthesis. Binds its own mRNA and that of DHFR2. From Homo sapiens (Human).
   4978..4996    -  promoter       T7 promoter: promoter for bacteriophage T7 RNA polymerase
   4999..5156    +  CDS            lacZα (fragment): LacZα fragment of β-galactosidase; lacZ fragment
   5162..5261    -  misc_feature   bom (fragment): basis of mobility region from pBR322
   5363..5398    -  CDS            rop (fragment): Rop protein, which maintains plasmids at low copy number; rop
   5493..5597    +  promoter       AmpR promoter: bla
   5598..6458    +  CDS            AmpR: β-lactamase; bla; confers resistance to ampicillin, carbenicillin, and related antibiotics
   6629..7217    +  rep_origin     ori: high-copy-number ColE1/pMB1/pBR322/pUC origin of replication
   7400..7492    +  CDS            lacI (fragment): lac repressor; lacI; The lac repressor binds to the lac operator to inhibit transcription in E. coli. This inhibition can be relieved by adding lactose or isopropyl-β-D-thiogalactopyranoside (IPTG).
   7505..7526    +  protein_bind   CAP binding site: CAP binding activates transcription in the presence of cAMP. E. coli catabolite activator protein
   7541..7571    +  promoter       lac promoter: promoter for the E. coli lac operon
   7579..7595    +  protein_bind   lac operator: The lac repressor binds to the lac operator to inhibit transcription in E. coli. This inhibition can be relieved by adding lactose or isopropyl-β-D-thiogalactopyranoside (IPTG). lac repressor encoded by lacI
   7637..7655    +  promoter       SP6 promoter: promoter for bacteriophage SP6 RNA polymerase
