[The description below was written by a language model from this plasmid's Addgene catalogue record and pLannotate feature annotations shown in this document.]
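Description:
pSL1423 is a Plasmodium falciparum integration vector built on the pSLI-TGD (selection-linked integration) backbone. It is designed to place a recodonized TurboID proximity-biotinylation enzyme at the C-terminus of a parasite protein of interest. In E. coli it is propagated as a high-copy plasmid using a ColE1/pUC-type origin and ampicillin resistance (bla). Remnants of a bacterial cloning backbone are also present, including lac promoter/operator elements, a lacZα fragment, and T7 and SP6 promoters.

The payload is a promoterless open reading frame. The 960 bp synthetic TurboID is annotated as birA because it derives from the E. coli biotin ligase. It sits between NotI and HpaI sites and is followed directly by GFPmut2, with a neomycin phosphotransferase coding sequence a short distance downstream on the same strand. Because nothing drives this cassette on the episome, it should be expressed only after a homology region cloned upstream directs single-crossover integration into the target locus. The endogenous promoter then produces the protein-TurboID-GFP fusion, and G418 selects for the integrants. The short gap between GFP and neo fits the skip peptide typical of SLI designs, although no such element is annotated. A separate human DHFR cassette provides selection for parasites carrying the plasmid; its flanking regulatory sequences are not identified. The short yeast and C. elegans promoter "fragments" in that region are most likely spurious matches to AT-rich Plasmodium sequence.

The construct is used for biotin labelling of a tagged protein's neighbours, with GFP reporting localization. The recorded sizes disagree: the catalogue gives 7692 bp, the depositor sequence is 7666 nt, and the sequencing result is 7200 nt. The difference between the two sequences lies in the unannotated region upstream of DHFR.
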