Addgene plasmid #194904: pSL1423
Purpose: pSLI-TGD/TurboID, C-terminal tag of recodonized TurboID for Plasmodium falciparum
Depositing lab: Scott Lindner. Depositing organization: Pennsylvania State University.
Backbone
  Vector backbone: pSLI-TGD(1463000)
  Backbone manufacturer: Addgene #85791
  Backbone size w/o insert (bp): 7260
  Total vector size (bp): 7692
  Vector type: Plasmodium falciparum
  Selectable markers: Neomycin (select with G418) ; Human DHFR
Growth in bacteria
  Bacterial resistance: Ampicillin, 100 μg/mL
  Growth temperature: 37°C
  Growth strain: DH5alpha
  Copy number: High Copy
Gene/Insert
  Gene/Insert name: TurboID
  Species: Synthetic
  Insert size (bp): 960
  Promoter: None. This allows a C-terminal fusion to a protein-of-interest if integrated into its genomic locus.
  Tag / fusion protein: GFPmut2 (C terminal on insert)
  Cloning method: Restriction Enzyme; 5′ cloning site NotI (not destroyed); 3′ cloning site HpaI (not destroyed)
  Sequencing primers: 5′ N/A; 3′ N/A
Terms and licenses: Academic/Nonprofit Terms; Industry Terms: Not Available to Industry
How to cite: pSL1423 was a gift from Scott Lindner (Addgene plasmid # 194904 ; http://n2t.net/addgene:194904 ; RRID:Addgene_194904)
